>Addgene plasmid #247648 | pTKI-Ser | addgene full sequence | sequence record 494849 | Addgene NGS Result
CGTGGCAAAGCAAAAGTTCAAAATCACCAACTGGTCCACCTACAACAAAGCTCTCACCAACCGTGGTCTG
ACCAGGGAAAATAGCCCTCTGACCTGGGGATTTGCGATCCCTATCAGTGATAGATATAATCTGGGAGTAC
TGACTCAGGCGGTATCCATATGTACCCGTACGACGTTCCGGACTACGCCCGTAAAGGCGAAGAGCTGTTC
ACTGGTGTCGTCCCTATTCTGGTGGAACTGGATGGTGATGTCAACGGTCATAAGTTTTCCGTGCGTGGCG
AGGGTGAAGGTGACGCAACTAATGGTAAACTGACGCTGAAGTTCATCTGTACTACTGGTAAACTGCCGGT
ACCTTGGCCGACTCTGGTAACGACGCTGACTTATGGTGTTCAGTGCTTTGCTCGTTATCCGGACCATATG
AAGCAGCATGACTTCTTCAAGTCCGCCATGCCGGAAGGCTATGTGCAGGAACGCACGATTTCCTTTAAGG
ATGACGGCACGTACAAAACGCGTGCGGAAGTGAAATTTGAAGGCGATACCCTGGTAAACCGCATTGAGCT
GAAAGGCATTGACTTTAAAGAAGACGGCAATATCCTGGGCCATAAGCTGGAATACAATTTTAACAGCCAC
AATGTTTACATCACCGCCGATAAACAAAAAAATGGCATTAAAGCGAATTTTAAAATTCGCCACAACGTGG
AGGATGGCAGCGTGCAGCTGGCTGATCACTACCAGCAAAACACTCCAATCGGTGATGGTCCTGTTCTGCT
GCCAGACAATCACTATCTGAGCACGCAAAGCGTTCTGTCTAAAGATCCGAACGAGAAACGCGATCATATG
GTTCTGCTGGAGTTCGTAACCGCAGCGGGCATCACGCATGGCATGGATGAACTGTACAAAGGCCAATTGA
TGGACTCGGAGGTCAACCAGGAGGCCAAGCCCGAGGTCAAACCGGAAGTGAAGCCGGAGACCCACATCAA
CCTGAAAGTGAGCGACGGTAGCTCGGAGATCTTCTTCAAGATCAAGAAGACCACCCCGCTGCGCCGGCTG
ATGGAAGCCTTCGCGAAGCGCCAAGGCAAAGAGATGGACTCGCTCCGCTTCCTCTACGACGGTATCCGCA
TCCAGGCCGACCAAACCCCCGAGGATCTGGACATGGAGGACAATGACATCATCGAAGCTTACCGCGAGCA
GATCGGTGGCAGCCTGCGCGTCCAATCTGGCACAGCCAGCCTGCAGGTCTCGAAGGGGGAAGAGGACAAC
ATGGCCATCATCAAGGAATTCATGCGGTTCAAGGTGCACATGGAGGGCAGCGTCAATGGGCATGAGTTCG
AGATCGAGGGGGAAGGTGAGGGGCGGCCGTACGAAGGCACCCAGACGGCCAAGCTCAAGGTCACGAAGGG
CGGCCCGCTCCCGTTCGCCTGGGACATCCTGAGCCCGCAGTTCATGTACGGCTCGAAGGCCTACGTGAAG
CATCCGGCCGACATCCCGGACTACCTCAAGCTCTCGTTCCCCGAAGGCTTCAAGTGGGAGCGTGTCATGA
ACTTCGAGGACGGCGGTGTGGTCACGGTCACCCAGGACTCCTCGCTGCAAGATGGGGAATTCATCTACAA
GGTCAAGCTCCGGGGGACCAACTTCCCCTCGGACGGTCCGGTGATGCAGAAGAAGACCATGGGTTGGGAA
GCCAGCTCCGAGCGCATGTACCCGGAGGACGGTGCCCTGAAGGGGGAAATCAAGCAGCGGCTCAAGCTGA
AGGACGGTGGTCATTACGACGCCGAGGTGAAGACCACCTACAAGGCCAAAAAGCCGGTCCAACTGCCCGG
CGCCTACAACGTGAACATCAAACTGGATATCACCTCGCACAACGAGGACTACACCATCGTCGAGCAGTAC
GAGCGCGCCGAGGGTCGCCACAGCACCGGTGGCATGGATGAACTGTACAAAGAACAAAAACTCATCTCAG
AAGAGGATCTGTAAGCGGCCGCCTTAAAAAAAAAAGCCCCGCGATTGCGGGGCTTTTTTTTTTTAATACG
GTTATCCACAGAATCAGGGGATAACGCAGGAAAGAACATGTGAGCAAAAGGCCAGCAAAAGGCCAGGAAC
CGTAAAAAGGCCGCGTTGCTGGCGTTTTTCCATAGGCTCCGCCCCCCTGACGAGCATCACAAAAATCGAC
GCTCAAGTCAGAGGTGGCGAAACCCGACAGGACTATAAAGATACCAGGCGTTTCCCCCTGGAAGCTCCCT
CGTGCGCTCTCCTGTTCCGACCCTGCCGCTTACCGGATACCTGTCCGCCTTTCTCCCCTCGGGAAGCGTG
GCGCTTTCTCATAGCTCACGCTGTAGGTATCTCAGTTCGGTGTAGGTCGTTCGCTCCAAGCTGGGCTGTG
TGCACGAACCCCCCGTTCAGCCCGACCGCTGCGCCTTATCCGGTAACTATCGTCTTGAGTCCAACCCGGT
AAGACACGACTTATCGCCACTGGCAGCAGCCACTGGTAACAGGATTAGCAGAGCGAGGTATGTAGGCGGT
GCTACAGAGTTCTTGAAGTGGTGGCCTAACTACGGCTACACTAGAAGGACAGTATTTGGTATCTGCGCTC
TGCTGAAGCCAGTTACCTTCGGAAAAAGAGTTGGTAGCTCTTGATCCGGCAAACAAACCACCGCTGGTAG
CGGTGGTTTTTTTGTTTGCAAGCAGCAGATTACGCGCAGAAAAAAAGGATCTCAAGAAGATCCTTTGATC
TTTTCTACGGGGTCTGACGCTCATGGAACAATAAACGAAAGGCTCAGTCGAAAGACTGGGCCTTTCGTTT
ATCTGTTGTTTGAAAGCCGCTGATTAGCTAAGCAGAAGGCCATCCTGACGGATGGCCTTTTTCTAGAAAA
AAAAAAAAGCGCCGCAACTGCGGCGCTTTTTTTTTTTTAATTAAAGAAATATTGGATCGTCGGCACCGTC
ACGGCCGTGGGAGGCGGCACGATCCGCGACGTGATGATCGGCCGCATCCCCACGGTGCTGCGCAGTGAGC
TCTACGCCATCCCGGCGTTGATCTGTGCGTTCGCACGCACAGGCCCGGTGTGAGAAGGGTCTCTGACGAG
CGGGAGAACCCACCCGGGGTGGGCGAGTTTGTCCTGCGTGTGCTCGGTCGAGTAGGCTCTGGGAGTACCC
GTGTGTACGACCAGCACGGCATACATCATTTCGACGCCGAGAGATTCGCCGCCCGAAATGAGCACGATCC
GCATGGTACCATCAGGAGGAATCACTTCGCAATGTCTAGATTAGATAAAAGTAAAGTGATTAACAGCGCA
TTAGAGCTGCTTAATGAGGTCGGAATCGAAGGTTTAACAACCCGTAAACTCGCCCAGAAGCTTGGTGTAG
AGCAGCCTACATTGTATTGGCATGTAAAAAATAAGCGGGCCCTGCTCGACGCCTTAGCCATTGAGATGTT
AGATAGGCACCATACTCACTTTTGCCCTTTAGAAGGGGAAAGCTGGCAAGATTTTTTACGTAATAACGCT
AAAAGTTTTAGATGTGCTTTACTAAGTCATCGCGATGGAGCAAAAGTACATTTAGGTACACGGCCTACAG
AAAAACAGTATGAAACTCTCGAAAATCAATTAGCCTTTTTATGCCAACAAGGTTTTTCACTAGAGAACGC
GTTATATGCACTCAGCGCTGTGGGGCATTTTACCTTAGGTTGCGTATTGGAAGATCAAGAGCATCAAGTC
GCTAAAGAAGAAAGGGAAACACCTACTACTGATAGTATGCCGCCATTATTACGACAAGCTATCGAATTAT
TTGATCACCAAGGTGCAGAGCCAGCCTTCTTATTCGGCCTTGAATTGATCATCTGCGGATTAGAAAAACA
ACTTAAATGTGAAAGTGGGTCTTAATGACCATGGGCTAGCGCTTTAGCTAATTAATTTAAAATAAAAAAG
GGGACCTCTAGGGTCCCCAATTAAATAGTTAACACTAGTATTAAAAAAAAAAGCCCCGCGATTGCGGGGC
TTTTTTTTTTCGACGGCGAGGGTTCCGACCGCTGCAACTCCCGGTGCAACCTTGTCCCGGTCTATTCTCT
TCACTGCACCAGCTCCAATCTGGTGTGAATGCCCCTCGTCTGTTCGCGCAGGCGGGGGGCTCTATTCGTT
TGTCAGCATCGAAAGTAGCCAGATCAGGGATGCGTTGCAACCGCGTATGCCCAGGTCAGAAGAGTCGCAC
AAGAGTTGCAGACCCCTGGAAAGAAAAATGGCCAGAGGGCGAAAACACCCTCTGACCAGCGGAGCGGGCG
ACGGGAATCGAACCCGCGTAGCTAGTTTGGAAGAATGGGTGTCTGCCGACCACATATATGGGCCGGTCAA
GATAGGTTTTTACCCCCTCTCGGCTGCATCCTCTAAGTGGAAAGAAATTGCAGGTCGTAGAAGCGCGTTG
AAGCCTGAGAGTTGCACAGGAGTTGCAACCCGGTAGCCTTGTTCACGACGAGAGGAGACCTAGTTGGCAC
GTCGCGGATGGGGATCGCTGAAGACTCAGCGCAGCGGGAGGATCCAAGCCTCATACGTCAACCCGCAGGA
CGGTGTGAGGTACTACGCGCTGCAGACCTACGACAACAAGATGGACGCCGAAGCCTGGCTCGCGGGCGAG
AAGCGGCTCATCGAGATGGAGACCTGGACCCCTCCACAGGACCGGGCGAAGAAGGCAGCCGCCAGCGCCA
TCACGCTGGAGGAGTACACCCGGAAGTGGCTCGTGGAGCGCGACCTCGCAGACGGCACCAGGGATCTGTA
CAGCGGGCACGCGGAGCGCCGCATCTACCCGGTGCTAGGTGAAGTGGCGGTCACAGAGATGACGCCAGCT
CTGGTGCGTGCGTGGTGGGCCGGGATGGGTAGGAAGCACCCGACTGCCCGCCGGCATGCCTACAACGTCC
TCCGGGCGGTGATGAACACAGCGGTCGAGGACAAGCTGATCGCAGAGAACCCGTGCCGGATCGAGCAGAA
GGCAGCCGATGAGCGCGACGTAGAGGCGCTGACGCCTGAGGAGCTGGACATCGTCGCCGCTGAGATCTTC
GTGCACTACCGGATCGCGGCATACATCCTGGCGTGGACGAGCCTCCGGTTCGGAGAGCTGATCGAGCTTC
GCCGCAAGGACATCGTGGACGACGGCATGACGATGAAGCTCCGGGTGCGCCGTGGCGCTTCCCGCGTGGG
GAACAAGATCGTCGTTGGCAACGCCAAGACCGTCCGGTCGAAGCGTCCTGTGACGGTTCCGCCTCACGTC
GCGGAGATGATCCGAGCGCACATGAAGGACCGTACGAAGATGAACAAGGGCCCCGAGGCATTCCTGGTGA
CCACGACGCAGGGCAACCGGCTGTCGAAGTCCGCGTTCACCAAGTCGCTGAAGCGTGGCTACGCCAAGAT
CGGTCGGCCGGAACTCCGCATCCACGACCTCCGCGCTGTCGGCGCTACGTTCGCCGCTCAGGCAGGTGCG
ACGACCAAGGAGCTGATGGCCCGCCTCGGTCACACGACTCCTAGGATGGCGATGAAGTACCAGATGGCGT
CTGAGGCCCGCGACGAGGCTATCGCTGAGGCGATGTCCAAGCTGGCCAAGACCTCCTGAAACGCAAAAAG
CCCCCCTCCCAAGGACACTGAGTCCTAAAGAGGGGGGTTTCTTGTCAGTACGCGAAGAACCACGCCTGGC
CGCGAGCGCCAGCACCGCCGCTCTGTGCGGAGACCTGGGCACCAGCCCCGCCGCCGCCAGGAGCATTGCC
GTTCCCGCCAGCTAGCCACCTGACGTCGGGGGGGGGGGAAAGCCACGTTGTGTCTCAAAATCTCTGATGT
TACATTGCACAAGATAAAAATATATCATCATGAACAATAAAACTGTCTGCTTACATAAACAGTAATACAA
GGGGTGTTATGAGCCATATTCAACGGGAAACGTCTTGCTCGAGGCCGCGATTAAATTCCAACATGGATGC
TGATTTATATGGGTATAAATGGGCTCGCGATAATGTCGGGCAATCAGGTGCGACAATCTATCGCTTGTAT
GGGAAGCCCCATGCGCCAGAGTTGTTTCTGAAACATGGCAAAGGTAGCGTTGCCAATGATGTTACAGATG
AGATGGTCAGACTAAACTGGCTGACGGAATTTATGCCTCTTCCGACCATCAAGCATTTTATCCGTACTCC
TGATGATGCATGGTTACTCACCACTGCGATCCCCGGGAAAACAGCATTCCAGGTATTAGAAGAATATCCT
GATTCAGGTGAAAATATTGTTGATGCGCTGGCAGTGTTCCTGCGCCGGTTGCATTCGATTCCTGTTTGTA
ATTGTCCTTTTAACAGCGATCGCGTATTTCGCCTCGCTCAGGCGCAATCACGAATGAATAACGGTTTGGT
TGATGCGAGTGATTTTGATGACGAGCGTAATGGCTGGCCTGTTGAACAAGTCTGGAAAGAAATGCATAAT
CTTTTGCCATTCTCACCGGATTCAGTCGTCACTCATGGTGATTTCTCACTTGATAACCTTATTTTTGACG
AGGGGAAATTAATAGGTTGTATTGATGTTGGACGAGTCGGAATCGCAGACCGATACCAGGATCTTGCCAT
CCTATGGAACTGCCTCGGTGAGTTTTCTCCTTCATTACAGAAACGGCTTTTTCAAAAATATGGTATTGAT
AATCCTGATATGAATAAATTGCAGTTTCATTTGATGCTCGATGAGTTTTTCTAATCAGAATTGGTTAATT
GGTTGTAACACTGGCAGAGCATTACGCTGACTTGACGGGACGGCGGCTTTGTTGAATAAATCGAACTTTT
GCTGAGTTGAAGGATCAGATCACGCATCTTCCCGACAACGCAGACCGTTC
Features (pLannotate 1.2.2; 13 found; start..end, strand, type, name):
      5..67      +  CDS            TRA2_ECOLX (fragment): Protein predicted: Swiss-Prot protein existence level 4. Required for transposition of transposon Tn903. From Escherichia coli.
    107..124     +  promoter       PLtetO-1 promoter (fragment): modified phage lambda PL promoter with tet operator sites (Lutz and Bujard, 1997)
    190..900     +  CDS            superfolder GFP: GFP variant that folds robustly even when fused to poorly folded proteins (Pédelacq et al., 2006)
    913..1203    +  CDS            SMT3: SMT3_YEAST - Experimental evidence at protein level: Swiss-Prot protein existence level 1. Not known; suppressor of MIF2 mutations. From Saccharomyces cerevisiae (strain ATCC 204508 / S288c) (Baker's yeast).
   1237..1941    +  CDS            mCherry: mCherry is a basic (constitutively fluorescent) red fluorescent protein published in 2004, derived from Discosoma sp.. It is reported to be a very rapidly-maturing monomer with low acid sensitivity.
   2127..2715    -  rep_origin     ori: high-copy-number ColE1/pMB1/pBR322/pUC origin of replication
   2763..2812    +  terminator     rrnB T1 terminator (fragment): transcription terminator T1 from the E. coli rrnB gene
   2834..2861    +  terminator     rrnB T2 terminator: transcription terminator T2 from the E. coli rrnB gene
   2926..3030    +  CDS            Y4104_STRCO (fragment): Protein inferred from homology: Swiss-Prot protein existence level 3. From Streptomyces coelicolor (strain ATCC BAA-471 / A3(2) / M145).
   3252..3872    +  CDS            tetR: TETR2_ECOLX - Experimental evidence at protein level: Swiss-Prot protein existence level 1. TetR is the repressor of the tetracycline resistance element; its N-terminal region forms a helix-turn-helix structure and binds DNA. Binding of tetracycline to TetR reduces the repressor affinity for the tetracycline resistance gene (tetA) promoter operator sites. From Escherichia coli.
   4474..5586    +  CDS            33: VINT_BPML5 - Also known as int. Protein inferred from homology: Swiss-Prot protein existence level 3. Integrase is necessary for integration of the phage into the host genome by site-specific recombination. From Mycobacterium phage L5 (Mycobacteriophage L5).
   5648..5752    -  CDS            32 (fragment): VG32_BPML5 - Protein predicted: Swiss-Prot protein existence level 4. From Mycobacterium phage L5 (Mycobacteriophage L5).
   5889..6704    +  CDS            KanR: aminoglycoside phosphotransferase; aph(3')-Ia; confers resistance to kanamycin in bacteria or G418 (Geneticin®) in eukaryotes
