[The description below was written by a language model from this plasmid's Addgene catalogue record and pLannotate feature annotations shown in this document.]
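Description:
pTKI-Ser is a kanamycin-selectable, integrating mycobacterial expression plasmid that shuttles between E. coli and mycobacteria such as Mycolicibacterium smegmatis. The pTKI backbone was put together by Gibson assembly from ColE1 origin, TetR, L5 integrase and KanR fragments taken from an earlier mycobacterial vector. The ColE1/pUC-type origin supports replication in E. coli. The feature table shows no mycobacterial replication origin, so persistence in mycobacteria depends on the mycobacteriophage L5 integrase, which catalyses site-specific insertion into the host chromosome. An aph(3')-Ia kanamycin resistance gene provides selection in both hosts. The catalogue gives a total size of 6,852 bp, while the annotated sequence record is 6,840 nt.

The payload is a synthetic dual-fluorescence N-degron reporter of about 1.8 kb: superfolder GFP fused to yeast SUMO (Smt3), followed by a serine residue and mCherry, with an N-terminal HA tag and a C-terminal Myc tag according to the catalogue (the tags are not annotated in the feature table). Expression comes from a Tet-operator promoter controlled by the plasmid-encoded TetR repressor, so it is induced with anhydrotetracycline. In this reporter design, cleavage after SUMO by the Ulp1 protease would release GFP-SUMO and leave mCherry with serine as its new N-terminal residue. GFP then serves as an internal reference while loss of mCherry signal reports N-degron-dependent degradation. This plasmid explicitly lacks Ulp1, so the fusion should stay uncleaved unless the protease is supplied from elsewhere, which suggests use as an uncleaved control, although the record does not say so. The associated publication concerns ClpS-directed degradation of N-degron substrates in M. smegmatis.
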