Addgene plasmid #247648: pTKI-Ser
Purpose: Expresses GFP-SUMO-Ser-mCherry N-degron reporter driven by aTc responsive promoter, from KanR integrating mycobacterial plasmid lacking Ulp1
Depositing lab: Karl Schmitz. Depositing organization: University of Delaware. Publication: ClpS Directs Degradation of N-Degron Substrates With Primary Destabilizing Residues in Mycolicibacterium smegmatis. Presloid CJ, Jiang J, Kandel P, Anderson HR, Beardslee PC, Swayne TM, Schmitz KR. Mol Microbiol. 2025 Jan;123(1):16-30. doi: 10.1111/mmi.15334. Epub 2024 Dec 3. PubMed 39626090.
Backbone
  Vector backbone: pTKI
  Backbone size w/o insert (bp): 5023
  Total vector size (bp): 6852
  Modifications to backbone: Assembled by Gibson Assembly from ColE1, TetR, L5 integrase, and KanR fragments from PLJR962 (Addgene plasmid #115162)
  Vector type: Bacterial Expression ; Mycobacterial integrating
Growth in bacteria
  Bacterial resistance: Kanamycin, 50 μg/mL
  Growth temperature: 37°C
  Growth strain: DH5alpha
  Growth instructions: 50 ug/uL Kan in E. coli; 20 ug/uL Kan in M. smegmatis
  Copy number: Unknown
Gene/Insert
  Gene/Insert name: GFP-SUMO-Ser-mCherry N-degron proteolysis dual-fluorescence reporter
  Species: Synthetic
  Insert size (bp): 1815
  Promoter: PTet
  Tag / fusion protein: HA tag (N terminal on insert); Myc tag (C terminal on insert)
  Cloning method: Gibson Cloning
  Sequencing primers: 5′ pTKI_seq_F (TTACGCTGACTTGACGGGAC); 3′ pTKI_seq_R (GGACAGGTATCCGGTAAGCG)
Terms and licenses: Academic/Nonprofit Terms; Industry Terms
How to cite: pTKI-Ser was a gift from Karl Schmitz (Addgene plasmid # 247648 ; http://n2t.net/addgene:247648 ; RRID:Addgene_247648)
